Addgene plasmid #153673: pGBW-m4252872
Purpose: Mammalian expression plasmid for SARS-CoV-2 E (envelope)
Depositing lab: Ginkgo Bioworks & Benjie Chen. Depositing organization: Ginkgo Bioworks.
Backbone
  Vector backbone: pTwist_CMV_Puro_6 with AarI site removed
  Backbone size w/o insert (bp): 6080
  Vector type: Mammalian Expression
  Selectable markers: Puromycin
Growth in bacteria
  Bacterial resistance: Ampicillin, 100 μg/mL
  Growth temperature: 37°C
  Growth strain: DH5alpha
  Copy number: High Copy
Gene/Insert
  Gene/Insert name: SARS-CoV-2 E (envelope) (alt names: envelope protein; E protein)
  Species: Severe acute respiratory syndrome coronavirus 2
  Insert size (bp): 221
  Mutation: wt
  Entrez Gene: E (a.k.a. GU280_gp04)
  Promoter: CMV
  Tag / fusion protein: Cleavable TEV;CBP (C terminal on backbone)
  Cloning method: Unknown
Resource information
  A portion of this plasmid was derived from a plasmid made by: GinkgoBioworks
Depositor comments: NCBI reference sequence: 43740570
How to cite: pGBW-m4252872 was a gift from Ginkgo Bioworks & Benjie Chen (Addgene plasmid # 153673 ; http://n2t.net/addgene:153673 ; RRID:Addgene_153673)
