[The description below was written by a language model from this plasmid's Addgene catalogue record and pLannotate feature annotations shown in this document.]
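Description:
pGBW-m4252872 is a mammalian expression plasmid for the wild-type envelope (E) protein of SARS-CoV-2, built on a pTwist_CMV_Puro_6 backbone from which an AarI site was removed. It is maintained in E. coli through a high-copy ColE1/pUC-type origin and an ampicillin resistance gene (β-lactamase). Stable or enriched populations of transfected mammalian cells can be selected with puromycin, since a puromycin N-acetyltransferase cassette is driven by the human ubiquitin C promoter and ends in a synthetic poly(A) signal.

The E coding sequence sits downstream of the CMV immediate-early enhancer and promoter. The annotation resolves the promoter region as CMV fragments, including a match to a truncated CMVd2 form, whereas the catalogue entry simply lists CMV. According to the record, the backbone supplies a C-terminal fusion consisting of a TEV protease cleavage site and a calmodulin-binding peptide (CBP). The feature table detects only a short CBP fragment just after the E open reading frame and does not annotate the TEV site. An SV40 polyadenylation signal follows the fusion. The expression unit is flanked by short β-globin insulator elements and by bacterial and T7 transcription terminators, which help isolate it from read-through transcription from neighbouring parts of the plasmid.

E is a small viroporin involved in virion morphogenesis and assembly. The tag arrangement would allow calcium-dependent capture on calmodulin resin, with subsequent tag removal by TEV protease, which suits affinity purification or host-interaction studies. The record itself states only that the plasmid is for mammalian expression of E.
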