Features (pLannotate 1.2.2; 20 found; start..end, strand, type, name):
     35..106     +  misc_feature   5' β-globin insulator: insulator upstream of the human β-globin locus (Farrell et al., 2002)
    111..157     -  terminator     T7 terminator: transcription terminator for bacteriophage T7 RNA polymerase
    175..223     -  polyA_signal   poly(A) signal: synthetic polyadenylation signal
    304..607     +  enhancer       CMV enhancer: human cytomegalovirus immediate early enhancer
    680..697     -  promoter       CMV promoter (fragment): human cytomegalovirus (CMV) immediate early promoter
    760..811     +  promoter       CMVd2 promoter: truncated human cytomegalovirus (CMV) immediate early promoter that yields moderately reduced expression relative to the full-length promoter
    886..1110    +  CDS            E: VEMP_SARS2 - Experimental evidence at protein level: Swiss-Prot protein existence level 1. Plays a central role in virus morphogenesis and assembly. Acts as a viroporin and self-assembles in host membranes forming pentameric protein-lipid pores that allow ion transport. Also plays a role in the induction of apoptosis (By similarity). Regulates the localization of S protein at cis-Golgi, the place of virus budding (PubMed:33229438). May act by slowing down the cell secretory pathway (PubMed:33229438). May interfere with tight-junction stability by interacting with host MPP5. This would result i
   1138..1154    +  CDS            CBP (fragment): calmodulin-binding peptide derived from skeletal muscle myosin light chain kinase; binds calmodulin with nanomolar affinity in the presence of calcium
   1262..1383    -  polyA_signal   SV40 poly(A) signal: SV40 polyadenylation signal
   1406..1475    -  CDS            large T antigen (fragment): large T antigen from SV40 (simian virus 40)
   1498..1544    +  terminator     T7 terminator: transcription terminator for bacteriophage T7 RNA polymerase
   1574..1710    +  terminator     rrnG terminator: transcription terminator from the E. coli ribosomal RNA rrnG operon (Albrechtsen et al., 1991)
   1755..1826    +  misc_feature   3' β-globin insulator: insulator downstream of the human β-globin locus (Farrell et al., 2002)
   2052..2640    -  rep_origin     ori: high-copy-number ColE1/pMB1/pBR322/pUC origin of replication
   2812..2876    -  CDS            bla(M) (fragment): β-lactamase lacking the signal sequence; bla(M); allows cytosolic expression of β-lactamase
   3140..4349    +  promoter       UbC promoter: human ubiquitin C promoter
   4353..4950    +  CDS            PuroR (fragment): puromycin N-acetyltransferase; pac from Streptomyces; confers resistance to puromycin
   4979..5027    +  polyA_signal   poly(A) signal: synthetic polyadenylation signal
   5293..6153    +  CDS            AmpR: β-lactamase; bla; confers resistance to ampicillin, carbenicillin, and related antibiotics
   6166..6302    +  terminator     rrnG terminator: transcription terminator from the E. coli ribosomal RNA rrnG operon (Albrechtsen et al., 1991)
>Addgene plasmid #153673 | pGBW-m4252872 | addgene full sequence | sequence record 307308 | Addgene NGS Result
AGCTTACCTTTTTGGCAGCGATCGCGGCTCCCGACATCTTGGACCATTAGCTCCACAGGTATCTTCTTCC
CTCTAGTGGTCATAACAGCAGCTTCAGCTACCTCTCAATTCAAAAAACCCCTCAAGACCCGTTTAGAGGC
CCCAAGGGGTTATGCTATCAATCGTTGCGTTACACACACAAAAAACCAACACACATCCATCTTCGATGGA
TAGCGATTTTATTATCTAACTGCTGATCGAGTGTAGCCAGATCTAGTAATCAATTACGGGGTCATTAGTT
CATAGCCCATATATGGAGTTCCGCGTTACATAACTTACGGTAAATGGCCCGCCTGGCTGACCGCCCAACG
ACCCCCGCCCATTGACGTCAATAATGACGTATGTTCCCATAGTAACGCCAATAGGGACTTTCCATTGACG
TCAATGGGTGGAGTATTTACGGTAAACTGCCCACTTGGCAGTACATCAAGTGTATCATATGCCAAGTACG
CCCCCTATTGACGTCAATGACGGTAAATGGCCCGCCTGGCATTATGCCCAGTACATGACCTTATGGGACT
TTCCTACTTGGCAGTACATCTACGTATTAGTCATCGCTATTACCATGCTGATGCGGTTTTGGCAGTACAT
CAATGGGCGTGGATAGCGGTTTGACTCACGGGGATTTCCAAGTCTCCACCCCATTGACGTCAATGGGAGT
TTGTTTTGGCACCAAAATCAACGGGACTTTCCAAAATGTCGTAACAACTCCGCCCCATTGACGCAAATGG
GCGGTAGGCGTGTACGGTGGGAGGTCTATATAAGCAGAGCTGGTTTAGTGAACCGTCAGATCAGATCTTT
GTCGATCCTACCATCCACTCGACACACCCGCCAGCGGCCGCCACCATGTACTCATTCGTTTCGGAAGAGA
CAGGTACGTTAATAGTTAATAGCGTACTTCTTTTTCTTGCTTTCGTGGTATTCTTGCTAGTTACACTAGC
CATCCTTACTGCGCTTCGATTGTGTGCGTACTGCTGCAATATTGTTAACGTGAGTCTTGTAAAACCTTCT
TTTTACGTTTACTCTCGTGTTAAAAATCTGAATTCTTCTAGAGTTCCTGATCTTCTGGTCGAAAACCTTT
ACTTTCAGTCGAAGAGGCGATGGAAAAAGAATTTTATCGCGGTGAGTGCAGCCAACAGATTCAAAAAGAT
ATCCTCGTCTGGTGCCCTCTAAGCTAGCTTGACTGACTGAGATACAGCGTACCTTCAGCTCACAGACATG
ATAAGATACATTGATGAGTTTGGACAAACCACAACTAGAATGCAGTGAAAAAAATGCTTTATTTGTGAAA
TTTGTGATGCTATTGCTTTATTTGTAACCATTATAAGCTGCAATAAACAAGTTAACAACAACAATTGCAT
TCATTTTATGTTTCAGGTTCAGGGGGAGGTGTGGGAGGTTTTTTAAAGCAAGTAAAACCTCTACAAATGT
GGTATTGGCCCATCTCTATCGGTATCGTAGCATAACCCCTTGGGGCCTCTAAACGGGTCTTGAGGGGTTT
TTTGTGCCCCTCGGGCCGGATTGCTATCTACCGGCATTGGCGCAGAAAAAAATGCCTGATGCGACGCTGC
GCGTCTTATACTCCCACATATGCCAGATTCAGCAACGGATACGGCTTCCCCAACTTGCCCACTTCCATAC
GTGTCCTCCTTACCAGAAATTTATCCTTAAGGTCGTCAGCTATCCTGCAGGCGATCTCTCGATTTCGATC
AAGACATTCCTTTAATGGTCTTTTCTGGACACCACTAGGGGTCAGAAGTAGTTCATCAAACTTTCTTCCC
TCCCTAATCTCATTGGTTACCTTGGGCTATCGAAACTTAATTAACCAGTCAAGTCAGCTACTTGGCGAGA
TCGACTTGTCTGGGTTTCGACTACGCTCAGAATTGCGTCAGTCAAGTTCGATCTGGTCCTTGCTATTGCA
CCCGTTCTCCGATTACGAGTTTCATTTAAATCATGTGAGCAAAAGGCCAGCAAAAGGCCAGGAACCGTAA
AAAGGCCGCGTTGCTGGCGTTTTTCCATAGGCTCCGCCCCCCTGACGAGCATCACAAAAATCGACGCTCA
AGTCAGAGGTGGCGAAACCCGACAGGACTATAAAGATACCAGGCGTTTCCCCCTGGAAGCTCCCTCGTGC
GCTCTCCTGTTCCGACCCTGCCGCTTACCGGATACCTGTCCGCCTTTCTCCCTTCGGGAAGCGTGGCGCT
TTCTCATAGCTCACGCTGTAGGTATCTCAGTTCGGTGTAGGTCGTTCGCTCCAAGCTGGGCTGTGTGCAC
GAACCCCCCGTTCAGCCCGACCGCTGCGCCTTATCCGGTAACTATCGTCTTGAGTCCAACCCGGTAAGAC
ACGACTTATCGCCACTGGCAGCAGCCACTGGTAACAGGATTAGCAGAGCGAGGTATGTAGGCGGTGCTAC
AGAGTTCTTGAAGTGGTGGCCTAACTACGGCTACACTAGAAGAACAGTATTTGGTATCTGCGCTCTGCTG
AAGCCAGTTACCTTCGGAAAAAGAGTTGGTAGCTCTTGATCCGGCAAACAAACCACCGCTGGTAGCGGTG
GTTTTTTTGTTTGCAAGCAGCAGATTACGCGCAGAAAAAAAGGATCTCAAGAAGATCCTTTGATCTTTTC
TACGGGGTCTGACGCTCAGTGGAACGAAAACTCACGTTAAGGGATTTTGGTCATGAGATTATCAAAAAGG
ATCTTCACCTAGATCCTTTTAAATTAAAAATGAAGTTTTAAATCAATCTAAAGTATATATGAGTAAACTT
GGTCTGACAGTTACCAATGCTTAATCAGTGAGGCACCTATCTCAGCGATCTGTCTATTTCGTTCATCCAT
AGTTGCATTTAAATTTCCGAACTCTCCAAGGCCCTCGTCGGAAAATCTTCAAACCTTTCGTCCGATCCAT
CTTGCAGGCTACCTCTCGAACGAACTATCGCAAGTCTCTTGGCCGGCCTTGCGCCTTGGCTATTGCTTGG
CAGCGCCTATCGCCAGGTATTACTCCAATCCCGAATATCCGAGATCGGGATCACCCGAGAGAAGTTCAAC
CTACATCCTCAATCCCGATCTATCCGAGATCCGAGGAATATCGAAATCGGGGCGCGCCTGGCCTCCGCGC
CGGGTTTTGGCGCCTCCCGCGGGCGCCCCCCTCGTCACGGCGAGCGCTGCCACGTCAGACGAAGGGCGCA
GGAGCGTCCTGATCCTTCCGCCCGGACGCTCAGGACAGCGGCCCGCTGCTCATAAGACTCGGCCTTAGAA
CCCCAGTATCAGCAGAAGGACATTTTAGGACGGGACTTGGGTGACTCTAGGGCACTGGTTTTCTTTCCAG
AGAGCGGAACAGGCGAGGAAAAGTAGTCCCTTCTCGGCGATTCTGCGGAGGGATCTCCGTGGGGCGGTGA
ACGCCGATGATTATATAAGGACGCGCCGGGTGTGGCACAGCTAGTTCCGTCGCAGCCGGGATTTGGGTCG
CGGTTCTTGTTTGTGGATCGCTGTGATCGTCACTTGGTGAGTAGCGGGCTGCTGGGCTGGCCGGGGCTTT
CGTGGCCGCCGGGCCGCTCGGTGGGACGGAAGCGTGTGGAGAGACCGCCAAGGGCTGTAGTCTGGGTCCG
CGAGCAAGGTTGCCCTGAACTGGGGGTTGGGGGGAGCGCAGCAAAATGGCGGCTGTTCCCGAGTCTTGAA
TGGAAGACGCTTGTGAGGCGGGCTGTGAGGTCGTTGAAACAAGGTGGGGGGCATGGTGGGCGGCAAGAAC
CCAAGGTCTTGAGCCCTTCGCTAATGCGGGAAAGCTCTTATTCGGGTGAGATGGGCTGGGCACCATCTGG
GGACCCTGACGTGAAGTTTGTCACTGACTGGAGAACTCGGTTTGTCGTCTGTTGCGGGGGCGGCAGTTAT
GGCGGTGCCGTTGGGCAGTGCACCCGTACCTTTGGGAGCGCGCGCCCTCGTCGTGTCGTGACGTCACCCG
TTCTGTTGGCTTATAATGCAGGGTGGGGCCACCAGCCGGTAGGTGTGCGGTAGGCTTTTCTCCGTCGCAG
GACGCAGGGTTCGGGCCTAGGGTAGGCTCTCCTGAATCGACAGGCGCCGGACCTCTGGTGAGGGGAGGGA
TAAGTGAGGCGTCAGTTTCTTTGGTCGGTTTTATGTACCTATCTTCTTAAGTAGCTGAAGCTCCGGTTTT
GAACTATGCGCTCGGGGTTGGCGAGTGTGTTTTGTGAAGTTTTTTAGGCACCTTTTGAAATGTAATCATT
TGGGTCAATATGTAATTTTCAGTGTTAGACTTGTAAATTGTCCGCTAAATTCTGGCCGTTTTTGGCTTTT
TTGTTAGACAACATGACCGAGTACAAGCCCACGGTGCGCCTCGCCACCCGCGACGACGTCCCCAGGGCCG
TACGCACCCTCGCCGCCGCGTTCGCCGACTACCCCGCCACGCGCCACACCGTCGATCCGGACCGCCACAT
CGAGCGGGTCACCGAGCTGCAAGAACTCTTCCTCACGCGCGTCGGGCTCGACATCGGCAAGGTGTGGGTC
GCGGACGACGGCGCCGCGGTGGCGGTCTGGACCACGCCGGAGAGCGTCGAAGCGGGGGCGGTGTTCGCCG
AGATCGGCCCGCGCATGGCCGAGTTGAGCGGTTCCCGGCTGGCCGCGCAGCAACAGATGGAGGGCCTCCT
GGCGCCGCACCGGCCCAAGGAGCCCGCGTGGTTCCTGGCCACCGTCGGCGTCTCGCCCGACCACCAGGGC
AAGGGTCTGGGCAGCGCCGTCGTGCTCCCCGGAGTGGAGGCCGCCGAGCGCGCCGGGGTGCCCGCCTTCC
TGGAGACCTCCGCGCCCCGCAACCTCCCCTTCTACGAGCGGCTCGGCTTCACCGTCACCGCCGACGTCGA
GGTGCCCGAAGGACCGCGCACCTGGTGCATGACCCGCAAGCCCGGTGCCTAGGCTAGTATGTAAGCCTAG
TCTTAGATAATAAAATCGCTATCCATCGAAGATGGATGTGTGTTGGTTTTTTGTGTGTGTAACGCTAGGC
GCGCCTGGTGTACCGAGAACGATCCTCTCAGTGCGAGTCTCGACGATCCATATCGTTGCTTGGCAGTCAG
CCAGTCGGAATCCAGCTTGGGACCCAGGAAGTCCAATCGTCAGATATTGTACTCAAGCCTGGTCACGGCA
GCGTACCGATCTGTTTAAACCTAGATATTGATAGTCTGATCGGTCAACGTATAATCGAGTCCTAGCTTTT
GCAAACATCTATCAAGAGACAGGATCAGCAGGAGGCTTTCGCATGAGTATTCAACATTTCCGTGTCGCCC
TTATTCCCTTTTTTGCGGCATTTTGCCTTCCTGTTTTTGCTCACCCAGAAACGCTGGTGAAAGTAAAAGA
TGCTGAAGATCAGTTGGGTGCGCGAGTGGGTTACATCGAACTGGATCTCAACAGCGGTAAGATCCTTGAG
AGTTTTCGCCCCGAAGAACGCTTTCCAATGATGAGCACTTTTAAAGTTCTGCTATGTGGCGCGGTATTAT
CCCGTATTGACGCCGGGCAAGAGCAACTCGGTCGCCGCATACACTATTCTCAGAATGACTTGGTTGAGTA
TTCACCAGTCACAGAAAAGCATCTTACGGATGGCATGACAGTAAGAGAATTATGCAGTGCTGCCATAACC
ATGAGTGATAACACTGCGGCCAACTTACTTCTGACAACGATTGGAGGACCGAAGGAGCTAACCGCTTTTT
TGCACAACATGGGGGATCATGTAACTCGCCTTGATCGTTGGGAACCGGAGCTGAATGAAGCCATACCAAA
CGACGAGCGTGACACCACGATGCCTGTAGCAATGGCAACAACCTTGCGTAAACTATTAACTGGCGAACTA
CTTACTCTAGCTTCCCGGCAACAGTTGATAGACTGGATGGAGGCGGATAAAGTTGCAGGACCACTTCTGC
GCTCGGCCCTTCCGGCTGGCTGGTTTATTGCTGATAAATCTGGAGCCGGTGAGCGTGGGTCTCGCGGTAT
CATTGCAGCACTGGGGCCAGATGGTAAGCCCTCCCGTATCGTAGTTATCTACACGACGGGGAGTCAGGCA
ACTATGGATGAACGAAATAGACAGATCGCTGAGATAGGTGCCTCACTGATTAAGCATTGGTAACCGATTC
TAGGTGCATTGGCGCAGAAAAAAATGCCTGATGCGACGCTGCGCGTCTTATACTCCCACATATGCCAGAT
TCAGCAACGGATACGGCTTCCCCAACTTGCCCACTTCCATACGTGTCCTCCTTACCAGAAATTTATCCTT
AAGATCCCGAATCGTTTAAACTCGACTCTGGCTCTATCGAATCTCCGTCGTTTCGAGCTTACGCGAACAG
CCGTGGCGCTCATTTGCTCGTCGGGCATCGAATCTCGTCAGCTATCGTC
